>Addgene plasmid #182485 | Linked Free NES | addgene full sequence | sequence record 360436 | Addgene NGS Result
GCTAACTCACATTAATTGCGTTGCGCTCACTGCCCGCTTTCCAGTCGGGAAACCTGTCGTGCCAGCTGCA
TTAATGAATCGGCCAACGCGCGGGGAGAGGCGGTTTGCGTATTGGGCGCTCTTCCGCTTCCTCGCTCACT
GACTCGCTGCGCTCGGTCGTTCGGCTGCGGCGAGCGGTATCAGCTCACTCAAAGGCGGTAATACGGTTAT
CCACAGAATCAGGGGATAACGCAGGAAAGAACATGTGAGCAAAAGGCCAGCAAAAGGCCAGGAACCGTAA
AAAGGCCGCGTTGCTGGCGTTTTTCCATAGGCTCCGCCCCCCTGACGAGCATCACAAAAATCGACGCTCA
AGTCAGAGGTGGCGAAACCCGACAGGACTATAAAGATACCAGGCGTTTCCCCCTGGAAGCTCCCTCGTGC
GCTCTCCTGTTCCGACCCTGCCGCTTACCGGATACCTGTCCGCCTTTCTCCCTTCGGGAAGCGTGGCGCT
TTCTCATAGCTCACGCTGTAGGTATCTCAGTTCGGTGTAGGTCGTTCGCTCCAAGCTGGGCTGTGTGCAC
GAACCCCCCGTTCAGCCCGACCGCTGCGCCTTATCCGGTAACTATCGTCTTGAGTCCAACCCGGTAAGAC
ACGACTTATCGCCACTGGCAGCAGCCACTGGTAACAGGATTAGCAGAGCGAGGTATGTAGGCGGTGCTAC
AGAGTTCTTGAAGTGGTGGCCTAACTACGGCTACACTAGAAGAACAGTATTTGGTATCTGCGCTCTGCTG
AAGCCAGTTACCTTCGGAAAAAGAGTTGGTAGCTCTTGATCCGGCAAACAAACCACCGCTGGTAGCGGTG
GTTTTTTTGTTTGCAAGCAGCAGATTACGCGCAGAAAAAAAGGATCTCAAGAAGATCCTTTGATCTTTTC
TACGGGGTCTGACGCTCAGTGGAACGAAAACTCACGTTAAGGGATTTTGGTCATGAGATTATCAAAAAGG
ATCTTCACCTAGATCCTTTTAAATTAAAAATGAAGTTTTAAATCAATCTAAAGTATATATGAGTAAACTT
GGTCTGACAGTTACCAATGCTTAATCAGTGAGGCACCTATCTCAGCGATCTGTCTATTTCGTTCATCCAT
AGTTGCCTGACTCCCCGTCGTGTAGATAACTACGATACGGGAGGGCTTACCATCTGGCCCCAGTGCTGCA
ATGATACCGCGAGACCCACGCTCACCGGCTCCAGATTTATCAGCAATAAACCAGCCAGCCGGAAGGGCCG
AGCGCAGAAGTGGTCCTGCAACTTTATCCGCCTCCATCCAGTCTATTAATTGTTGCCGGGAAGCTAGAGT
AAGTAGTTCGCCAGTTAATAGTTTGCGCAACGTTGTTGCCATTGCTACAGGCATCGTGGTGTCACGCTCG
TCGTTTGGTATGGCTTCATTCAGCTCCGGTTCCCAACGATCAAGGCGAGTTACATGATCCCCCATGTTGT
GCAAAAAAGCGGTTAGCTCCTTCGGTCCTCCGATCGTTGTCAGAAGTAAGTTGGCCGCAGTGTTATCACT
CATGGTTATGGCAGCACTGCATAATTCTCTTACTGTCATGCCATCCGTAAGATGCTTTTCTGTGACTGGT
GAGTACTCAACCAAGTCATTCTGAGAATAGTGTATGCGGCGACCGAGTTGCTCTTGCCCGGCGTCAATAC
GGGATAATACCGCGCCACATAGCAGAACTTTAAAAGTGCTCATCATTGGAAAACGTTCTTCGGGGCGAAA
ACTCTCAAGGATCTTACCGCTGTTGAGATCCAGTTCGATGTAACCCACTCGTGCACCCAACTGATCTTCA
GCATCTTTTACTTTCACCAGCGTTTCTGGGTGAGCAAAAACAGGAAGGCAAAATGCCGCAAAAAAGGGAA
TAAGGGCGACACGGAAATGTTGAATACTCATACTCTTCCTTTTTCAATATTATTGAAGCATTTATCAGGG
TTATTGTCTCATGAGCGGATACATATTTGAATGTATTTAGAAAAATAAACAAATAGGGGTTCCGCGCACA
TTTCCCCGAAAAGTGCCACCTGACGTCTAAGAAACCATTATTATCATGACATTAACCTATAAAAATAGGC
GTATCACGAGGCCCTTTCGTCTCGCGCGTTTCGGTGATGACGGTGAAAACCTCTGACACATGCAGCTCCC
GGAGACGGTCACAGCTTGTCTGTAAGCGGATGCCGGGAGCAGACAAGCCCGTCAGGGCGCGTCAGCGGGT
GTTGGCGGGTGTCGGGGCTGGCTTAACTATGCGGCATCAGAGCAGATTGTACTGAGAGTGCACCATATGC
GGTGTGAAATACCGCACAGATGCGTAAGGAGAAAATACCGCATCAGGCGCCATTCGCCATTCAGGCTGCG
CAACTGTTGGGAAGGGCGATCGGTGCGGGCCTCTTCGCTATTACGCCAGCTGGCGAAAGGGGGATGTGCT
GCAAGGCGATTAAGTTGGGTAACGCCAGGGTTTTCCCAGTCACGACGTTGTAAAACGACGGCCAGTGAAT
TCATTTAAATTTTTTTGATTCGGTAATCTCCGAACAGAAGGAAGAACGAAGGAAGGAGCACAGACTTAGA
TTGGTATATATACGCATATGTAGTGTTGAAGAAACATGAAATTGCCCAGTATTCTTAACCCAACTGCACA
GAACAAAAACCTGCAGGAAACGAAGATAAAACATGTCCACAAAATCATATACCAGTAGAGCTGAGACTCA
TGCAAGTCCGGTTGCATCGAAACTTTTACGTTTAATGGATGAAAAGAAGACCAATTTGTGTGCTTCTCTT
GACGTTCGTTCGACTGATGAGCTATTGAAACTTGTTGAAACGTTGGGTCCATACATTTGCCTTTTGAAAA
CACACGTTGATATCTTGGATGATTTCAGTTATGAGGGTACTGTCGTTCCATTGAAAGCATTGGCAGAGAA
ATACAAGTTCTTGATATTTGAGGACAGAAAATTCGCCGATATCGGTAACACAGTCAAATTACAATATACA
TCGGGCGTTTACCGTATCGCAGAATGGTCTGATATCACCAACGCCCACGGGGTTACTGGTGCTGGTATTG
TTGCTGGCTTGAAACAAGGTGCGCAAGAGGTCACCAAAGAACCAAGGGGATTATTGATGCTTGCTGAATT
GTCTTCCAAGGGTTCTCTAGCACACGGTGAATATACTAAGGGTACCGTTGATATTGCAAAGAGTGATAAA
GATTTCGTTATTGGGTTCATTGCTCAGAACGATATGGGAGGAAGAGAAGAAGGGTTTGATTGGCTAATCA
TGACCCCAGGTGTAGGTTTAGACGACAAAGGCGATGCATTGGGTCAGCAGTACAGAACCGTCGACGAAGT
TGTAAGTGGTGGATCAGATATCATCATTGTTGGCAGAGGACTTTTCGCCAAGGGTAGAGATCCTAAGGTT
GAAGGTGAAAGATACAGAAATGCTGGATGGGAAGCGTACCAAAAGAGAATCAGCGCTCCCCATTAATTAT
ACAGGAAACTTAATAGAACAAATCACATATTTAATCTAATAGCCACCTGCATTGGCACGGTGCAACACTA
CTTCAACTTCATCTTACAAAAAGATCACGTGATCTGTTGTATTGGGATCTCTAGAGTAACAATATCATGA
GACCTTTTATAGAAGTGGCGCCAAAACTAAATGTATTTGAAAATACAAAAAACGCACAGGTTTCTTTATA
TATGTATATATATATATATATATATAAAACTGTACATATACTGTTTAAATTAATCTATCTCGAGTTATAA
AGATGTGTTATAGATCATTGCCTTCATGTGTTCTTCTAAAATTGGCAAGTTATGGTTGTCATCGTAAGAG
TACATCATAGGGATCATTCTAGCCATATTCAAGGAACCTATTCTGAATGATTCAGAAAAAGGGTTTGGTG
ATAAGCATTCCTTATTCAAACATTTCCATGCTTCGGAGATCATTCTTATTACTTCTTCTCTGGCTGAATC
GACACTGGAACCCTTATGTTCCTTCATGTAACATTCGATGTAAGAACCATCATAACCATCTTGGTCTTCA
TCTTTGGCTGAACCCAAGTCATCAGATAATCTCAAAATGGTTGCGATACTTGTGGAAATACCTGGATAGT
CATCTACCAAATCAACTGATTCTTGTGTAATACCGTCACCTAACAAGAAAAACATGTGGGCCAAGACAAC
ATGAACACCTGAAGAGATGATACCGTTCTTTAAGTATTCTTCTGCATTTGGCAAGTGACCAGAGGCGAAC
CACTTTGCTTCAACTAAAAATGCATTGCACAAACTAGCCCAAGTCTTTTGCAAGGAATCAATAGGGTTTT
GACCATGCTTTTTATAGATTTTGTATGCGATTTCGTTGGTAACATCGTACAAAGCCTTGAAACATACTTT
CATGTAGTCTGGTAATTGTTCGACGGCAGACAATTCCCATCTATTAACTGCATCAGTAAACAAGGTCAAT
TCTTCAATGGTACCATAGACGTCGAAGATGTCATCTATGATGTATATAAAAGAAATAGGCTTAGTTAATT
CAACTCTTTCTTCACTGAATCTTGGATCGGTTAAAGCGGCCATAGGCCACATATACCACTTCAATGGTTG
GTTTCTAGCCAATTTCAATTCATTGGCTAAACCTGTATCCTTCCACCATTGAGAAACTTGGAATACTTCC
TTTTGATGGATACTTTGTACGATAGTCAAATCCATCTTAGCTAATTCTTGCAAATTATCGACACCGTCCC
AGTTTGGACCCTTGCAGTTCATGTAGGACAATTTTTGACCCATAAAGGTAGCCAATGACTTGTGGTATGG
ATGTGTTAAAGTGTTAGAAACCAATCTGGCTTCGTGATGATTAGGATCTTTTGTCCATCTACCTAACAAT
TGACTGGAGAAATCAGCAGCTTGATCTAAGATGTCTTCACCTTCTATTCTCAATTGACTTGCTTCGTATA
AGGACATCAAACCTCTAATATCTGTTGACAATTCTGATCTGAATCTACCTTCCTTATCCTTGAAGTTATT
AAAGACGTCAGCGGTAACATTGTGACCTTCTTGTCTTAAGAATCTAAACAATGTTGAAACTTCGTACAAA
CCATGTTCAGGGTAACCATCTGGAGTTGAAGATATGATTTGTTGCTTTTGCAAGAATGCACCAATTTCAC
CTCTGAAATGGTAATCGATACCCAATCTTTGCAAAGCGTCTATCATAACTAAACCTTCCAAAGGGTTTTC
TTCAACTTCTCTTAATGCTTTTCTAACATCTTCCAACTTTTCTTCGTACTTAACGTATAATTCGTCAGAA
AATGATCTGTAACCAGTTTGAGGGTTATTGTGCTTACTAGGATTGGAAATACATGTCAAATCTTCAGCTA
TAGACCATTTATGAGTAATTGGTACGGAAGGAGCGATTGGAGTTCTGTAAGCGTTGGAGTTTTGTGGGGA
GTTGTTAGTTGCGATAGGACCTGCTGCGGTAGCCATGAGCTCAGCACCACCAGTACCTCCTCCACCAGCA
GATCTTTTGCTTCTCTTGTAAACTTTGTTCAAAAACGCAGTTAAGACGTCGGCTTTGAAGCCACGAGACT
CGTCGACTTGGGAGATCTTGGCCTTCAAATCCTTGGCAACAGACTCTTCATATTCGTGGTATAACTGGTC
GATTTTCAAGTCATTGAAAATCTTTTTGCATTTGGCTTCTGCGACTGAGTCCTTCTTACCGTAATTTTCG
TCTAAAGTCTTTCTTTGTTCTGCGGAAGCAAGTTCTAATGCCTTGTTGATTACCCAAGAACATTTGTTAT
CTTGGATATCTGTACCGATCTTACCGATCTGTTCTGGGGTACCGAAGCAGTCTAAGTAGTCATCTTGAAT
TTGGAAATATTCACCCAATGGAATCAAGACATCTCTGGCTTGTTTCAAATCCTTTTCATCTGTGATACCG
GCAACGTACATAGCCAATGCGACAGGCAAGTAGAAAGAATAGTAAGCAGTCTTGAAAGTAACTATGAAGG
AGTGCTTCTTTAGGGAGAACTTACTCAAGTCGACTTTGTCTTCAGGTGCAGTGATTAAGTCCATCAATTG
GCCCAATTCGGTTTGGAAGGTGACTTCATGGAACAATTCGGTGATATCTATGTAGTATTTTTCGTTTCTG
AAGTGAGATTTCAAAAGCTTGTAGATAGCAGCCTCTAACATGAATGCGTCATTGATGGCAATTTCCCCAA
CTTCAGGAACCTTGTACCAACATGGTTGGCCTCTTCTGGTAATGGACTTGTCCATCATATCATCGGCGAC
CAAGAAGTAAGCCTGCAACAACTCAATGCACCAACCTAGAATAGCAACCTTTTCGTATTCTTCTTGCCCC
AATTGTTCAACGGTCTTGTTGGAGAGAATAGCATACGTGTCCACAACGGACAAACCTCTATTTAACTTAC
CGCCTGGAGTGTTGTAGTTCAATGAGTGGGCATACCAGTCACATGCTTCCTTAGGCATACCGTAAGCCAA
AAGCGATGCGTTCAATTCCTCTACTAATTTAGGGAAAACGTTCAAGAATCTCTCTCTCCTAATTTCTTTT
TCTGAAGCCATTTTGGATCCTTATATTGAATTTTCAAAAATTCTTACTTTTTTTTTTGGATGGACGCAAA
GAAGTTTAATAATCATATTACATGGCAATACCACCATATACATATCCATATCTAATCTTACTTATATGTT
GTGGAAATGTAAAGAGCCCCATTATCTTAGCCTAAAAAAACCTTCTCTTTGGAACTTTCAGTAATACGCT
TAACTGCTCATTGCTATATTGAAGTACGGATTAGAAGCCGCCGAGCGGGCGACAGCCCTCCGACGGAAGA
CTCTCCTCCGTGCGTCCTGGTCTTCACCGGTCGCGTTCCTGAAACGCAGATGTGCCTCGCGCCGCACTGC
TCCGAACAATAAAGATTCTACAATACTAGCTTTTATGGTTATGAAGAGGAAAAATTGGCAGTAACCTGGC
CCCACAAACCTTCAAATCAACGAATCAAATTAACAACCATAGGATAATAATGCGATTAGTTTTTTAGCCT
TATTTCTGGGGTAATTAATCAGCGAAGCGATGATTTTTGATCTATTAACAGATATATAAATGCAAAAGCT
GCATAACCACTTTAACTAATACTTTCAACATTTTCGGTTTGTATTACTTCTTATTCAAATGTCATAAAAG
TATCAACAAAAAATTGTTAATATACCTCTATACTTTAACGTCAAGGAGAAAAAACTATAACTAGTAGGAC
TATTTGCAAAGGGAAGGGATGCTAAGGTAGAGGGTGAACGTTACAGAAAAGCAGGCTGGGAAGCATATTT
GAGAAGATGCGGCCAGCAAAACTAAAAAACTGTATTATAAGTAAATGCATGTATACTAAACTCACAAATT
AGAGCTTCAATTTAATTATATCAGTTATTACCCGGGAATCTCGGTCGTAATGATTTAAATGCATGCAAGC
TTGGCGTAATCATGGTCATAGCTGTTTCCTGTGTGAAATTGTTATCCGCTCACAATTCCACACAACATAC
GAGCCGGAAGCATAAAGTGTAAAGCCTGGGGTGCCTAATGAGTGA
Features (pLannotate 1.2.2; 16 found; start..end, strand, type, name):
     27..119     -  CDS            lacI (fragment): lac repressor; lacI; The lac repressor binds to the lac operator to inhibit transcription in E. coli. This inhibition can be relieved by adding lactose or isopropyl-β-D-thiogalactopyranoside (IPTG).
    302..890     -  rep_origin     ori: high-copy-number ColE1/pMB1/pBR322/pUC origin of replication
   1061..1921    -  CDS            AmpR: β-lactamase; bla; confers resistance to ampicillin, carbenicillin, and related antibiotics
   1922..2026    -  promoter       AmpR promoter: bla
   2121..2156    +  CDS            rop (fragment): Rop protein, which maintains plasmids at low copy number; rop
   2258..2357    +  misc_feature   bom (fragment): basis of mobility region from pBR322
   2363..2520    -  CDS            lacZα (fragment): LacZα fragment of β-galactosidase; lacZ fragment
   2527..2690    +  promoter       URA3 promoter (fragment): S. cerevisiae URA3
   2693..3478    +  CDS            URA3: PYRF_YEAST - Experimental evidence at protein level: Swiss-Prot protein existence level 1. From Saccharomyces cerevisiae (strain ATCC 204508 / S288c) (Baker's yeast).
   3784..5346    -  CDS            NES1_FRAAN: Experimental evidence at protein level: Swiss-Prot protein existence level 1. Involved in monoterpene (C10) and sesquiterpene (C15) biosynthesis. Converts geranyl diphosphate (GPP) into S-linalool and farnesyl diphosphate (FPP) into (3S)-E-nerolidol. Exclusively present and highly expressed in the fruit of cultivated (octaploid) varieties. From Fragaria ananassa (Strawberry) (Fragaria chiloensis x Fragaria virginiana).
   5536..6591    -  CDS            ERG20: FPPS_YEAST - Also known as BOT3, FDS1, FPP1. Experimental evidence at protein level: Swiss-Prot protein existence level 1. Catalyzes the sequential condensation of isopentenyl pyrophosphate with the allylic pyrophosphates, dimethylallyl pyrophosphate, and then with the resultant geranylpyrophosphate to the ultimate product farnesyl pyrophosphate. From Saccharomyces cerevisiae (strain ATCC 204508 / S288c) (Baker's yeast).
   6612..7265    +  promoter       GAL1,10 promoter: GAL1 and GAL10 genes of S. cerevisiae; divergent inducible promoter, regulated by Gal4
   7276..7375    +  CDS            URA3 (fragment): orotidine-5'-phosphate decarboxylase, required for uracil biosynthesis; S. cerevisiae URA3; yeast auxotrophic marker, counterselectable with 5-fluoroorotic acid (5-FOA)
   7529..7545    -  protein_bind   lac operator: The lac repressor binds to the lac operator to inhibit transcription in E. coli. This inhibition can be relieved by adding lactose or isopropyl-β-D-thiogalactopyranoside (IPTG). lac repressor encoded by lacI
   7553..7583    -  promoter       lac promoter: promoter for the E. coli lac operon
   7598..14      -  protein_bind   CAP binding site (across the origin): CAP binding activates transcription in the presence of cAMP. E. coli catabolite activator protein
