[The description below was written by a language model from this plasmid's Addgene catalogue record and pLannotate feature annotations shown in this document.]
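Description:
Linked Free NES is a yeast integrative expression plasmid built on the pILGFPB5A backbone for metabolic engineering of terpenoid production in Saccharomyces cerevisiae. It is propagated in E. coli through a high-copy ColE1/pUC-type origin with ampicillin resistance (AmpR with its bla promoter). No yeast replication origin is annotated, which fits the integrative design. Selection in yeast relies on a uracil auxotrophic marker, which the catalogue entry identifies as Kluyveromyces lactis URA3. The automated annotation labels this coding sequence by similarity to the S. cerevisiae URA3 protein. Short S. cerevisiae URA3 promoter and URA3 coding fragments are also annotated. These might act as homology for chromosomal targeting, but the record does not state the integration locus. Residual lacI, lacZα, rop, bom and lac promoter/operator fragments are backbone remnants.

The payload is a translational fusion of about 2.8 kb. It joins wild-type yeast farnesyl pyrophosphate synthase (ERG20) at the N-terminus to AcNES1, a nerolidol/linalool synthase from Actinidia chinensis (kiwifruit), through a short linker the depositor designates AG4TGGA. The feature table matches the synthase portion to the homologous strawberry enzyme NES1, which reflects similarity rather than the actual source. The fusion lies on the reverse strand directly adjacent to the divergent GAL1,10 promoter region and is driven from its GAL10 side, so expression is Gal4-regulated and galactose-responsive. No terminator is annotated.

Fusing the enzyme that makes farnesyl pyrophosphate to the synthase that converts it to nerolidol is a way to test whether physical linkage improves flux to the sesquiterpene. The associated study examined whether flux gains from such fusions are linked to accumulation of the terpene synthase.
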