Addgene plasmid #182485: Linked Free NES
Purpose: Yeast integrative plasmid for expressing fusion protein ERG20-AcNES1, with linker sequence AG4TGGA (GAL10 promoter). Contains uracil auxotrophic marker (K. lactis URA3).
Depositing lab: Claudia Vickers. Depositing organization: University of Queensland. Publication: Metabolic flux enhancement from the translational fusion of terpene synthases is linked to terpene synthase accumulation. Cheah LC, Liu L, Stark T, Plan MR, Peng B, Lu Z, Schenk G, Sainsbury F, Vickers CE. Metab Eng. 2023 May;77:143-151. doi: 10.1016/j.ymben.2023.03.012. Epub 2023 Mar 28. PubMed 36990382.
Backbone
  Vector backbone: pILGFPB5A
  Vector type: Yeast Expression, Synthetic Biology ; Metabolic engineering
  Selectable markers: URA3
Growth in bacteria
  Bacterial resistance: Ampicillin, 100 μg/mL
  Growth temperature: 37°C
  Growth strain: DH5alpha
  Copy number: High Copy
Gene/Insert
  Gene/Insert name: FPPS-NES (alt name: ERG20-AcNES1, wtERG20-AcNES1, nerolidol/linalool synthase)
  Species: S. cerevisiae (budding yeast), Synthetic; Actinidia chinensis
  Insert size (bp): 2817
  Promoter: GAL10
  Cloning method: Gibson Cloning
  Sequencing primers: 5′ GTGGTAATGCCATGTAATATGATTATTAAAC; 3′ GCATTGGCACGGTGCAACAC
Terms and licenses: Academic/Nonprofit Terms; Industry Terms: Not Available to Industry
Depositor comments: Please visit https://www.biorxiv.org/content/10.1101/2022.11.08.515726v1 for bioRxiv preprint.
How to cite: Linked Free NES was a gift from Claudia Vickers (Addgene plasmid # 182485 ; http://n2t.net/addgene:182485 ; RRID:Addgene_182485)
